>Addgene plasmid #175873 | HEY2.1.1-gDNA | depositor full sequence | sequence record 340968 | Full Sequence
GTTTAGAGCTAGAAATAGCAAGTTAAAATAAGGCTAGTCCGTTATCAACTTGAAAAAGTGGCACCGAGTC
GGTGCTTTTTTGTTTTAGAGCTAGAAATAGCAAGTTAAAATAAGGCTAGTCCGTTTTTAGCGCGTGCGCC
AATTCTGCAGACAAATGGCTCTAGAGGTACCCGTTACATAACTTACGGTAAATGGCCCGCCTGGCTGACC
GCCCAACGACCCCCGCCCATTGACGTCAATAGTAACGCCAATAGGGACTTTCCATTGACGTCAATGGGTG
GAGTATTTACGGTAAACTGCCCACTTGGCAGTACATCAAGTGTATCATATGCCAAGTACGCCCCCTATTG
ACGTCAATGACGGTAAATGGCCCGCCTGGCATTGTGCCCAGTACATGACCTTATGGGACTTTCCTACTTG
GCAGTACATCTACGTATTAGTCATCGCTATTACCATGGTCGAGGTGAGCCCCACGTTCTGCTTCACTCTC
CCCATCTCCCCCCCCTCCCCACCCCCAATTTTGTATTTATTTATTTTTTAATTATTTTGTGCAGCGATGG
GGGCGGGGGGGGGGGGGGGGCGCGCGCCAGGCGGGGCGGGGCGGGGCGAGGGGCGGGGCGGGGCGAGGCG
GAGAGGTGCGGCGGCAGCCAATCAGAGCGGCGCGCTCCGAAAGTTTCCTTTTATGGCGAGGCGGCGGCGG
CGGCGGCCCTATAAAAAGCGAAGCGCGCGGCGGGCGGGAGTCGCTGCGACGCTGCCTTCGCCCCGTGCCC
CGCTCCGCCGCCGCCTCGCGCCGCCCGCCCCGGCTCTGACTGACCGCGTTACTCCCACAGGTGAGCGGGC
GGGACGGCCCTTCTCCTCCGGGCTGTAATTAGCTGAGCAAGAGGTAAGGGTTTAAGGGATGGTTGGTTGG
TGGGGTATTAATGTTTAATTACCTGGAGCACCTGCCTGAAATCACTTTTTTTCAGGTTGGACCGGTGCCA
CCATGGACTATAAGGACCACGACGGAGACTACAAGGATCATGATATTGATTACAAAGACGATGACGATAA
GATGGCCCCAAAGAAGAAGCGGAAGGTCGGTATCCACGGAGTCCCAGCAGCCGACAAGAAGTACAGCATC
GGCCTGGCCATCGGCACCAACTCTGTGGGCTGGGCCGTGATCACCGACGAGTACAAGGTGCCCAGCAAGA
AATTCAAGGTGCTGGGCAACACCGACCGGCACAGCATCAAGAAGAACCTGATCGGAGCCCTGCTGTTCGA
CAGCGGCGAAACAGCCGAGGCCACCCGGCTGAAGAGAACCGCCAGAAGAAGATACACCAGACGGAAGAAC
CGGATCTGCTATCTGCAAGAGATCTTCAGCAACGAGATGGCCAAGGTGGACGACAGCTTCTTCCACAGAC
TGGAAGAGTCCTTCCTGGTGGAAGAGGATAAGAAGCACGAGCGGCACCCCATCTTCGGCAACATCGTGGA
CGAGGTGGCCTACCACGAGAAGTACCCCACCATCTACCACCTGAGAAAGAAACTGGTGGACAGCACCGAC
AAGGCCGACCTGCGGCTGATCTATCTGGCCCTGGCCCACATGATCAAGTTCCGGGGCCACTTCCTGATCG
AGGGCGACCTGAACCCCGACAACAGCGACGTGGACAAGCTGTTCATCCAGCTGGTGCAGACCTACAACCA
GCTGTTCGAGGAAAACCCCATCAACGCCAGCGGCGTGGACGCCAAGGCCATCCTGTCTGCCAGACTGAGC
AAGAGCAGACGGCTGGAAAATCTGATCGCCCAGCTGCCCGGCGAGAAGAAGAATGGCCTGTTCGGAAACC
TGATTGCCCTGAGCCTGGGCCTGACCCCCAACTTCAAGAGCAACTTCGACCTGGCCGAGGATGCCAAACT
GCAGCTGAGCAAGGACACCTACGACGACGACCTGGACAACCTGCTGGCCCAGATCGGCGACCAGTACGCC
GACCTGTTTCTGGCCGCCAAGAACCTGTCCGACGCCATCCTGCTGAGCGACATCCTGAGAGTGAACACCG
AGATCACCAAGGCCCCCCTGAGCGCCTCTATGATCAAGAGATACGACGAGCACCACCAGGACCTGACCCT
GCTGAAAGCTCTCGTGCGGCAGCAGCTGCCTGAGAAGTACAAAGAGATTTTCTTCGACCAGAGCAAGAAC
GGCTACGCCGGCTACATTGACGGCGGAGCCAGCCAGGAAGAGTTCTACAAGTTCATCAAGCCCATCCTGG
AAAAGATGGACGGCACCGAGGAACTGCTCGTGAAGCTGAACAGAGAGGACCTGCTGCGGAAGCAGCGGAC
CTTCGACAACGGCAGCATCCCCCACCAGATCCACCTGGGAGAGCTGCACGCCATTCTGCGGCGGCAGGAA
GATTTTTACCCATTCCTGAAGGACAACCGGGAAAAGATCGAGAAGATCCTGACCTTCCGCATCCCCTACT
ACGTGGGCCCTCTGGCCAGGGGAAACAGCAGATTCGCCTGGATGACCAGAAAGAGCGAGGAAACCATCAC
CCCCTGGAACTTCGAGGAAGTGGTGGACAAGGGCGCTTCCGCCCAGAGCTTCATCGAGCGGATGACCAAC
TTCGATAAGAACCTGCCCAACGAGAAGGTGCTGCCCAAGCACAGCCTGCTGTACGAGTACTTCACCGTGT
ATAACGAGCTGACCAAAGTGAAATACGTGACCGAGGGAATGAGAAAGCCCGCCTTCCTGAGCGGCGAGCA
GAAAAAGGCCATCGTGGACCTGCTGTTCAAGACCAACCGGAAAGTGACCGTGAAGCAGCTGAAAGAGGAC
TACTTCAAGAAAATCGAGTGCTTCGACTCCGTGGAAATCTCCGGCGTGGAAGATCGGTTCAACGCCTCCC
TGGGCACATACCACGATCTGCTGAAAATTATCAAGGACAAGGACTTCCTGGACAATGAGGAAAACGAGGA
CATTCTGGAAGATATCGTGCTGACCCTGACACTGTTTGAGGACAGAGAGATGATCGAGGAACGGCTGAAA
ACCTATGCCCACCTGTTCGACGACAAAGTGATGAAGCAGCTGAAGCGGCGGAGATACACCGGCTGGGGCA
GGCTGAGCCGGAAGCTGATCAACGGCATCCGGGACAAGCAGTCCGGCAAGACAATCCTGGATTTCCTGAA
GTCCGACGGCTTCGCCAACAGAAACTTCATGCAGCTGATCCACGACGACAGCCTGACCTTTAAAGAGGAC
ATCCAGAAAGCCCAGGTGTCCGGCCAGGGCGATAGCCTGCACGAGCACATTGCCAATCTGGCCGGCAGCC
CCGCCATTAAGAAGGGCATCCTGCAGACAGTGAAGGTGGTGGACGAGCTCGTGAAAGTGATGGGCCGGCA
CAAGCCCGAGAACATCGTGATCGAAATGGCCAGAGAGAACCAGACCACCCAGAAGGGACAGAAGAACAGC
CGCGAGAGAATGAAGCGGATCGAAGAGGGCATCAAAGAGCTGGGCAGCCAGATCCTGAAAGAACACCCCG
TGGAAAACACCCAGCTGCAGAACGAGAAGCTGTACCTGTACTACCTGCAGAATGGGCGGGATATGTACGT
GGACCAGGAACTGGACATCAACCGGCTGTCCGACTACGATGTGGACCATATCGTGCCTCAGAGCTTTCTG
AAGGACGACTCCATCGACAACAAGGTGCTGACCAGAAGCGACAAGAACCGGGGCAAGAGCGACAACGTGC
CCTCCGAAGAGGTCGTGAAGAAGATGAAGAACTACTGGCGGCAGCTGCTGAACGCCAAGCTGATTACCCA
GAGAAAGTTCGACAATCTGACCAAGGCCGAGAGAGGCGGCCTGAGCGAACTGGATAAGGCCGGCTTCATC
AAGAGACAGCTGGTGGAAACCCGGCAGATCACAAAGCACGTGGCACAGATCCTGGACTCCCGGATGAACA
CTAAGTACGACGAGAATGACAAGCTGATCCGGGAAGTGAAAGTGATCACCCTGAAGTCCAAGCTGGTGTC
CGATTTCCGGAAGGATTTCCAGTTTTACAAAGTGCGCGAGATCAACAACTACCACCACGCCCACGACGCC
TACCTGAACGCCGTCGTGGGAACCGCCCTGATCAAAAAGTACCCTAAGCTGGAAAGCGAGTTCGTGTACG
GCGACTACAAGGTGTACGACGTGCGGAAGATGATCGCCAAGAGCGAGCAGGAAATCGGCAAGGCTACCGC
CAAGTACTTCTTCTACAGCAACATCATGAACTTTTTCAAGACCGAGATTACCCTGGCCAACGGCGAGATC
CGGAAGCGGCCTCTGATCGAGACAAACGGCGAAACCGGGGAGATCGTGTGGGATAAGGGCCGGGATTTTG
CCACCGTGCGGAAAGTGCTGAGCATGCCCCAAGTGAATATCGTGAAAAAGACCGAGGTGCAGACAGGCGG
CTTCAGCAAAGAGTCTATCCTGCCCAAGAGGAACAGCGATAAGCTGATCGCCAGAAAGAAGGACTGGGAC
CCTAAGAAGTACGGCGGCTTCGACAGCCCCACCGTGGCCTATTCTGTGCTGGTGGTGGCCAAAGTGGAAA
AGGGCAAGTCCAAGAAACTGAAGAGTGTGAAAGAGCTGCTGGGGATCACCATCATGGAAAGAAGCAGCTT
CGAGAAGAATCCCATCGACTTTCTGGAAGCCAAGGGCTACAAAGAAGTGAAAAAGGACCTGATCATCAAG
CTGCCTAAGTACTCCCTGTTCGAGCTGGAAAACGGCCGGAAGAGAATGCTGGCCTCTGCCGGCGAACTGC
AGAAGGGAAACGAACTGGCCCTGCCCTCCAAATATGTGAACTTCCTGTACCTGGCCAGCCACTATGAGAA
GCTGAAGGGCTCCCCCGAGGATAATGAGCAGAAACAGCTGTTTGTGGAACAGCACAAGCACTACCTGGAC
GAGATCATCGAGCAGATCAGCGAGTTCTCCAAGAGAGTGATCCTGGCCGACGCTAATCTGGACAAAGTGC
TGTCCGCCTACAACAAGCACCGGGATAAGCCCATCAGAGAGCAGGCCGAGAATATCATCCACCTGTTTAC
CCTGACCAATCTGGGAGCCCCTGCCGCCTTCAAGTACTTTGACACCACCATCGACCGGAAGAGGTACACC
AGCACCAAAGAGGTGCTGGACGCCACCCTGATCCACCAGAGCATCACCGGCCTGTACGAGACACGGATCG
ACCTGTCTCAGCTGGGAGGCGACAAAAGGCCGGCGGCCACGAAAAAGGCCGGCCAGGCAAAAAAGAAAAA
GGAATTCGGCAGTGGAGAGGGCAGAGGAAGTCTGCTAACATGCGGTGACGTCGAGGAGAATCCTGGCCCA
ATGACCGAGTACAAGCCCACGGTGCGCCTCGCCACCCGCGACGACGTCCCCAGGGCCGTACGCACCCTCG
CCGCCGCGTTCGCCGACTACCCCGCCACGCGCCACACCGTCGATCCGGACCGCCACATCGAGCGGGTCAC
CGAGCTGCAAGAACTCTTCCTCACGCGCGTCGGGCTCGACATCGGCAAGGTGTGGGTCGCGGACGACGGC
GCCGCGGTGGCGGTCTGGACCACGCCGGAGAGCGTCGAAGCGGGGGCGGTGTTCGCCGAGATCGGCCCGC
GCATGGCCGAGTTGAGCGGTTCCCGGCTGGCCGCGCAGCAACAGATGGAAGGCCTCCTGGCGCCGCACCG
GCCCAAGGAGCCCGCGTGGTTCCTGGCCACCGTCGGAGTCTCGCCCGACCACCAGGGCAAGGGTCTGGGC
AGCGCCGTCGTGCTCCCCGGAGTGGAGGCGGCCGAGCGCGCCGGGGTGCCCGCCTTCCTGGAGACCTCCG
CGCCCCGCAACCTCCCCTTCTACGAGCGGCTCGGCTTCACCGTCACCGCCGACGTCGAGGTGCCCGAAGG
ACCGCGCACCTGGTGCATGACCCGCAAGCCCGGTGCCTGAGAATTCTAACTAGAGCTCGCTGATCAGCCT
CGACTGTGCCTTCTAGTTGCCAGCCATCTGTTGTTTGCCCCTCCCCCGTGCCTTCCTTGACCCTGGAAGG
TGCCACTCCCACTGTCCTTTCCTAATAAAATGAGGAAATTGCATCGCATTGTCTGAGTAGGTGTCATTCT
ATTCTGGGGGGTGGGGTGGGGCAGGACAGCAAGGGGGAGGATTGGGAAGAGAATAGCAGGCATGCTGGGG
AGCGGCCGCAGGAACCCCTAGTGATGGAGTTGGCCACTCCCTCTCTGCGCGCTCGCTCGCTCACTGAGGC
CGGGCGACCAAAGGTCGCCCGACGCCCGGGCTTTGCCCGGGCGGCCTCAGTGAGCGAGCGAGCGCGCAGC
TGCCTGCAGGGGCGCCTGATGCGGTATTTTCTCCTTACGCATCTGTGCGGTATTTCACACCGCATA
[142 nt withheld, positions 6367-6508]
C
[141 nt withheld, positions 6510-6650]
CCTTTGACGTTGGAGTCCACGTTCTTT
[37 nt withheld, positions 6678-6714]
ACCCTATCTCGGGCTATTCTTTTGATTTATAAGGGATTTTGCCGATTTCGGCCTATTGGTTAAAAAATGA
GCTGATTTAACAAAAATTTAACGCGAATTTTAACAAAATATTAACGTTTACAATTTTATGGTGCACTCTC
AGTACAATCTGCTCTGATGCCGCATAGTTAAGCCAGCCCCGACACCCGCCAACACCCGCTGACGCGCCCT
GACGGGCTTGTCTGCTCCCGGCATCCGCTTACAGACAAGCTGTGACCGTCTCCGGGAGCTGCATGTGTCA
GAGGTTTTCACCGTCATCACCGAAACGCGCGAGACGAAAGGGCCTCGTGATACGCCTATTTTTATAGGTT
AATGTCATGATAATAATGGTTTCTTAGACGTCAGGTGGCACTTTTCGGGGAAATGTGCGCGGAACCCCTA
TTTGTTTATTTTTCTAAATACATTCAAATATGTATCCGCTCATGAGACAATAACCCTGATAAATGCTTCA
ATAATATTGAAAAAGGAAGAGTATGAGTATTCAACATTTCCGTGTCGCCCTTATTCCCTTTTTTGCGGCA
TTTTGCCTTCCTGTTTTTGCTCACCCAGAAACGCTGGTGAAAGTAAAAGATGCTGAAGATCAGTTGGGTG
CACGAGTGGGTTACATCGAACTGGATCTCAACAGCGGTAAGATCCTTGAGAGTTTTCGCCCCGAAGAACG
TTTTCCAATGATGAGCACTTTTAAAGTTCTGCTATGTGGCGCGGTATTATCCCGTATTGACGCCGGGCAA
GAGCAACTCGGTCGCCGCATACACTATTCTCAGAATGACTTGGTTGAGTACTCACCAGTCACAGAAAAGC
ATCTTACGGATGGCATGACAGTAAGAGAATTATGCAGTGCTGCCATAACCATGAGTGATAACACTGCGGC
CAACTTACTTCTGACAACGATCGGAGGACCGAAGGAGCTAACCGCTTTTTTGCACAACATGGGGGATCAT
GTAACTCGCCTTGATCGTTGGGAACCGGAGCTGAATGAAGCCATACCAAACGACGAGCGTGACACCACGA
TGCCTGTAGCAATGGCAACAACGTTGCGCAAACTATTAACTGGCGAACTACTTACTCTAGCTTCCCGGCA
ACAATTAATAGACTGGATGGAGGCGGATAAAGTTGCAGGACCACTTCTGCGCTCGGCCCTTCCGGCTGGC
TGGTTTATTGCTGATAAATCTGGAGCCGGTGAGCGTGGAAGCCGCGGTATCATTGCAGCACTGGGGCCAG
ATGGTAAGCCCTCCCGTATCGTAGTTATCTACACGACGGGGAGTCAGGCAACTATGGATGAACGAAATAG
ACAGATCGCTGAGATAGGTGCCTCACTGATTAAGCATTGGTAACTGTCAGACCAAGTTTACTCATATATA
CTTTAGATTGATTTAAAACTTCATTTTTAATTTAAAAGGATCTAGGTGAAGATCCTTTTTGATAATCTCA
TGACCAAAATCCCTTAACGTGAGTTTTCGTTCCACTGAGCGTCAGACCCCGTAGAAAAGATCAAAGGATC
TTCTTGAGATCCTTTTTTTCTGCGCGTAATCTGCTGCTTGCAAACAAAAAAACCACCGCTACCAGCGGTG
GTTTGTTTGCCGGATCAAGAGCTACCAACTCTTTTTCCGAAGGTAACTGGCTTCAGCAGAGCGCAGATAC
CAAATACTGTCCTTCTAGTGTAGCCGTAGTTAGGCCACCACTTCAAGAACTCTGTAGCACCGCCTACATA
CCTCGCTCTGCTAATCCTGTTACCAGTGGCTGCTGCCAGTGGCGATAAGTCGTGTCTTACCGGGTTGGAC
TCAAGACGATAGTTACCGGATAAGGCGCAGCGGTCGGGCTGAACGGGGGGTTCGTGCACACAGCCCAGCT
TGGAGCGAACGACCTACACCGAACTGAGATACCTACAGCGTGAGCTATGAGAAAGCGCCACGCTTCCCGA
AGGGAGAAAGGCGGACAGGTATCCGGTAAGCGGCAGGGTCGGAACAGGAGAGCGCACGAGGGAGCTTCCA
GGGGGAAACGCCTGGTATCTTTATAGTCCTGTCGGGTTTCGCCACCTCTGACTTGAGCGTCGATTTTTGT
GATGCTCGTCAGGGGGGCGGAGCCTATGGAAAAACGCCAGCAACGCGGCCTTTTTACGGTTCCTGGCCTT
TTGCTGGCCTTTTGCTCACATGTGAGGGCCTATTTCCCATGATTCCTTCATATTTGCATATACGATACAA
GGCTGTTAGAGAGATAATTGGAATTAATTTGACTGTAAACACAAAGATATTAGTACAAAATACGTGACGT
AGAAAGTAATAATTTCTTGGGTAGTTTGCAGTTTTAAAATTATGTTTTAAAATGGACTATCATATGCTTA
CCGTAACTTGAAAGTATTTCGATTTCTTGGCTTTATATATCTTGTGGAAAGGACGAAACACCTTAAAACC
TCTGCACCCTGA
Features (pLannotate 1.2.2; 19 found; start..end, strand, type, name):
      2..75      +  misc_RNA       gRNA scaffold: guide RNA scaffold for the Streptococcus pyogenes CRISPR/Cas9 system
     82..125     +  misc_RNA       gRNA scaffold (fragment): guide RNA scaffold for the Streptococcus pyogenes CRISPR/Cas9 system
    172..457     +  enhancer       CMV enhancer: human cytomegalovirus immediate early enhancer; contains an 18-bp deletion relative to the standard CMV enhancer
    459..736     +  promoter       chicken β-actin promoter: No description available
    737..965     +  intron         hybrid intron: hybrid between chicken β-actin (CBA) and minute virus of mice (MMV) introns (Gray et al., 2011)
   1103..2704    +  CDS            dCas9(N): N-terminal portion of catalytically inactive Streptococcus pyogenes dCas9 carrying the D10A mutation (Zetsche et al., 2015)
   2705..5203    +  CDS            Cas9(C): C-terminal portion of Streptococcus pyogenes Cas9 (Zetsche et al., 2015)
   5204..5251    +  CDS            nucleoplasmin NLS: bipartite nuclear localization signal from nucleoplasmin
   5321..5920    +  CDS            PuroR (fragment): puromycin N-acetyltransferase; pac from Streptomyces; confers resistance to puromycin
   5954..6065    +  polyA_signal   bGH poly(A) signal: bovine growth hormone polyadenylation signal
   6170..6310    +  repeat_region  AAV2 ITR: inverted terminal repeat of adeno-associated virus serotype 2 inverted
   6315..6366    -  misc_feature   bom (fragment): basis of mobility region from pBR322
   6385..6765    +  rep_origin     M13 ori (sequence partly withheld): M13 bacteriophage origin of replication; arrow indicates direction of (+) strand synthesis
   6841..6890    -  misc_feature   bom (fragment): basis of mobility region from pBR322
   6992..7027    -  CDS            rop (fragment): Rop protein, which maintains plasmids at low copy number; rop
   7122..7226    +  promoter       AmpR promoter: bla
   7227..8087    +  CDS            AmpR: β-lactamase; bla; confers resistance to ampicillin, carbenicillin, and related antibiotics
   8258..8846    +  rep_origin     ori: high-copy-number ColE1/pMB1/pBR322/pUC origin of replication
   8908..9148    +  promoter       U6 promoter: RNA polymerase III promoter for human U6 snRNA
