>Addgene plasmid #175873 | HEY2.1.1-gDNA | addgene full sequence | sequence record 346224 | Addgene NGS Result
AGGCGGAGAGGTGCGGCGGCAGCCAATCAGAGCGGCGCGCTCCGAAAGTTTCCTTTTATGGCGAGGCGGC
GGCGGCGGCGGCCCTATAAAAAGCGAAGCGCGCGGCGGGCGGGAGTCGCTGCGCGCTGCCTTCGCCCCGT
GCCCCGCTCCGCCGCCGCCTCGCGCCGCCCGCCCCGGCTCTGACTGACCGCGTTACTCCCACAGGTGAGC
GGGCGGGACGGCCCTTCTCCTCCGGGCTGTAATTAGCTGAGCAAGAGGTAAGGGTTTAAGGGATGGTTGG
TTGGTGGGGTATTAATGTTTAATTACCTGGAGCACCTGCCTGAAATCACTTTTTTTCAGGTTGGACCGGT
GCCACCATGGACTATAAGGACCACGACGGAGACTACAAGGATCATGATATTGATTACAAAGACGATGACG
ATAAGATGGCCCCAAAGAAGAAGCGGAAGGTCGGTATCCACGGAGTCCCAGCAGCCGACAAGAAGTACAG
CATCGGCCTGGCCATCGGCACCAACTCTGTGGGCTGGGCCGTGATCACCGACGAGTACAAGGTGCCCAGC
AAGAAATTCAAGGTGCTGGGCAACACCGACCGGCACAGCATCAAGAAGAACCTGATCGGAGCCCTGCTGT
TCGACAGCGGCGAAACAGCCGAGGCCACCCGGCTGAAGAGAACCGCCAGAAGAAGATACACCAGACGGAA
GAACCGGATCTGCTATCTGCAAGAGATCTTCAGCAACGAGATGGCCAAGGTGGACGACAGCTTCTTCCAC
AGACTGGAAGAGTCCTTCCTGGTGGAAGAGGATAAGAAGCACGAGCGGCACCCCATCTTCGGCAACATCG
TGGACGAGGTGGCCTACCACGAGAAGTACCCCACCATCTACCACCTGAGAAAGAAACTGGTGGACAGCAC
CGACAAGGCCGACCTGCGGCTGATCTATCTGGCCCTGGCCCACATGATCAAGTTCCGGGGCCACTTCCTG
ATCGAGGGCGACCTGAACCCCGACAACAGCGACGTGGACAAGCTGTTCATCCAGCTGGTGCAGACCTACA
ACCAGCTGTTCGAGGAAAACCCCATCAACGCCAGCGGCGTGGACGCCAAGGCCATCCTGTCTGCCAGACT
GAGCAAGAGCAGACGGCTGGAAAATCTGATCGCCCAGCTGCCCGGCGAGAAGAAGAATGGCCTGTTCGGC
AACCTGATTGCCCTGAGCCTGGGCCTGACCCCCAACTTCAAGAGCAACTTCGACCTGGCCGAGGATGCCA
AACTGCAGCTGAGCAAGGACACCTACGACGACGACCTGGACAACCTGCTGGCCCAGATCGGCGACCAGTA
CGCCGACCTGTTTCTGGCCGCCAAGAACCTGTCCGACGCCATCCTGCTGAGCGACATCCTGAGAGTGAAC
ACCGAGATCACCAAGGCCCCCCTGAGCGCCTCTATGATCAAGAGATACGACGAGCACCACCAGGACCTGA
CCCTGCTGAAAGCTCTCGTGCGGCAGCAGCTGCCTGAGAAGTACAAAGAGATTTTCTTCGACCAGAGCAA
GAACGGCTACGCCGGCTACATTGACGGCGGAGCCAGCCAGGAAGAGTTCTACAAGTTCATCAAGCCCATC
CTGGAAAAGATGGACGGCACCGAGGAACTGCTCGTGAAGCTGAACAGAGAGGACCTGCTGCGGAAGCAGC
GGACCTTCGACAACGGCAGCATCCCCCACCAGATCCACCTGGGAGAGCTGCACGCCATTCTGCGGCGGCA
GGAAGATTTTTACCCATTCCTGAAGGACAACCGGGAAAAGATCGAGAAGATCCTGACCTTCCGCATCCCC
TACTACGTGGGCCCTCTGGCCAGGGGAAACAGCAGATTCGCCTGGATGACCAGAAAGAGCGAGGAAACCA
TCACCCCCTGGAACTTCGAGGAAGTGGTGGACAAGGGCGCTTCCGCCCAGAGCTTCATCGAGCGGATGAC
CAACTTCGATAAGAACCTGCCCAACGAGAAGGTGCTGCCCAAGCACAGCCTGCTGTACGAGTACTTCACC
GTGTATAACGAGCTGACCAAAGTGAAATACGTGACCGAGGGAATGAGAAAGCCCGCCTTCCTGAGCGGCG
AGCAGAAAAAGGCCATCGTGGACCTGCTGTTCAAGACCAACCGGAAAGTGACCGTGAAGCAGCTGAAAGA
GGACTACTTCAAGAAAATCGAGTGCTTCGACTCCGTGGAAATCTCCGGCGTGGAAGATCGGTTCAACGCC
TCCCTGGGCACATACCACGATCTGCTGAAAATTATCAAGGACAAGGACTTCCTGGACAATGAGGAAAACG
AGGACATTCTGGAAGATATCGTGCTGACCCTGACACTGTTTGAGGACAGAGAGATGATCGAGGAACGGCT
GAAAACCTATGCCCACCTGTTCGACGACAAAGTGATGAAGCAGCTGAAGCGGCGGAGATACACCGGCTGG
GGCAGGCTGAGCCGGAAGCTGATCAACGGCATCCGGGACAAGCAGTCCGGCAAGACAATCCTGGATTTCC
TGAAGTCCGACGGCTTCGCCAACAGAAACTTCATGCAGCTGATCCACGACGACAGCCTGACCTTTAAAGA
GGACATCCAGAAAGCCCAGGTGTCCGGCCAGGGCGATAGCCTGCACGAGCACATTGCCAATCTGGCCGGC
AGCCCCGCCATTAAGAAGGGCATCCTGCAGACAGTGAAGGTGGTGGACGAGCTCGTGAAAGTGATGGGCC
GGCACAAGCCCGAGAACATCGTGATCGAAATGGCCAGAGAGAACCAGACCACCCAGAAGGGACAGAAGAA
CAGCCGCGAGAGAATGAAGCGGATCGAAGAGGGCATCAAAGAGCTGGGCAGCCAGATCCTGAAAGAACAC
CCCGTGGAAAACACCCAGCTGCAGAACGAGAAGCTGTACCTGTACTACCTGCAGAATGGGCGGGATATGT
ACGTGGACCAGGAACTGGACATCAACCGGCTGTCCGACTACGATGTGGACCATATCGTGCCTCAGAGCTT
TCTGAAGGACGACTCCATCGACAACAAGGTGCTGACCAGAAGCGACAAGAACCGGGGCAAGAGCGACAAC
GTGCCCTCCGAAGAGGTCGTGAAGAAGATGAAGAACTACTGGCGGCAGCTGCTGAACGCCAAGCTGATTA
CCCAGAGAAAGTTCGACAATCTGACCAAGGCCGAGAGAGGCGGCCTGAGCGAACTGGATAAGGCCGGCTT
CATCAAGAGACAGCTGGTGGAAACCCGGCAGATCACAAAGCACGTGGCACAGATCCTGGACTCCCGGATG
AACACTAAGTACGACGAGAATGACAAGCTGATCCGGGAAGTGAAAGTGATCACCCTGAAGTCCAAGCTGG
TGTCCGATTTCCGGAAGGATTTCCAGTTTTACAAAGTGCGCGAGATCAACAACTACCACCACGCCCACGA
CGCCTACCTGAACGCCGTCGTGGGAACCGCCCTGATCAAAAAGTACCCTAAGCTGGAAAGCGAGTTCGTG
TACGGCGACTACAAGGTGTACGACGTGCGGAAGATGATCGCCAAGAGCGAGCAGGAAATCGGCAAGGCTA
CCGCCAAGTACTTCTTCTACAGCAACATCATGAACTTTTTCAAGACCGAGATTACCCTGGCCAACGGCGA
GATCCGGAAGCGGCCTCTGATCGAGACAAACGGCGAAACCGGGGAGATCGTGTGGGATAAGGGCCGGGAT
TTTGCCACCGTGCGGAAAGTGCTGAGCATGCCCCAAGTGAATATCGTGAAAAAGACCGAGGTGCAGACAG
GCGGCTTCAGCAAAGAGTCTATCCTGCCCAAGAGGAACAGCGATAAGCTGATCGCCAGAAAGAAGGACTG
GGACCCTAAGAAGTACGGCGGCTTCGACAGCCCCACCGTGGCCTATTCTGTGCTGGTGGTGGCCAAAGTG
GAAAAGGGCAAGTCCAAGAAACTGAAGAGTGTGAAAGAGCTGCTGGGGATCACCATCATGGAAAGAAGCA
GCTTCGAGAAGAATCCCATCGACTTTCTGGAAGCCAAGGGCTACAAAGAAGTGAAAAAGGACCTGATCAT
CAAGCTGCCTAAGTACTCCCTGTTCGAGCTGGAAAACGGCCGGAAGAGAATGCTGGCCTCTGCCGGCGAA
CTGCAGAAGGGAAACGAACTGGCCCTGCCCTCCAAATATGTGAACTTCCTGTACCTGGCCAGCCACTATG
AGAAGCTGAAGGGCTCCCCCGAGGATAATGAGCAGAAACAGCTGTTTGTGGAACAGCACAAGCACTACCT
GGACGAGATCATCGAGCAGATCAGCGAGTTCTCCAAGAGAGTGATCCTGGCCGACGCTAATCTGGACAAA
GTGCTGTCCGCCTACAACAAGCACCGGGATAAGCCCATCAGAGAGCAGGCCGAGAATATCATCCACCTGT
TTACCCTGACCAATCTGGGAGCCCCTGCCGCCTTCAAGTACTTTGACACCACCATCGACCGGAAGAGGTA
CACCAGCACCAAAGAGGTGCTGGACGCCACCCTGATCCACCAGAGCATCACCGGCCTGTACGAGACACGG
ATCGACCTGTCTCAGCTGGGAGGCGACAAAAGGCCGGCGGCCACGAAAAAGGCCGGCCAGGCAAAAAAGA
AAAAGGAATTCGGCAGTGGAGAGGGCAGAGGAAGTCTGCTAACATGCGGTGACGTCGAGGAGAATCCTGG
CCCAATGACCGAGTACAAGCCCACGGTGCGCCTCGCCACCCGCGACGACGTCCCCAGGGCCGTACGCACC
CTCGCCGCCGCGTTCGCCGACTACCCCGCCACGCGCCACACCGTCGATCCGGACCGCCACATCGAGCGGG
TCACCGAGCTGCAAGAACTCTTCCTCACGCGCGTCGGGCTCGACATCGGCAAGGTGTGGGTCGCGGACGA
CGGCGCCGCGGTGGCGGTCTGGACCACGCCGGAGAGCGTCGAAGCGGGGGCGGTGTTCGCCGAGATCGGC
CCGCGCATGGCCGAGTTGAGCGGTTCCCGGCTGGCCGCGCAGCAACAGATGGAAGGCCTCCTGGCGCCGC
ACCGGCCCAAGGAGCCCGCGTGGTTCCTGGCCACCGTCGGAGTCTCGCCCGACCACCAGGGCAAGGGTCT
GGGCAGCGCCGTCGTGCTCCCCGGAGTGGAGGCGGCCGAGCGCGCCGGGGTGCCCGCCTTCCTGGAGACC
TCCGCGCCCCGCAACCTCCCCTTCTACGAGCGGCTCGGCTTCACCGTCACCGCCGACGTCGAGGTGCCCG
AAGGACCGCGCACCTGGTGCATGACCCGCAAGCCCGGTGCCTGAGAATTCTAACTAGAGCTCGCTGATCA
GCCTCGACTGTGCCTTCTAGTTGCCAGCCATCTGTTGTTTGCCCCTCCCCCGTGCCTTCCTTGACCCTGG
AAGGTGCCACTCCCACTGTCCTTTCCTAATAAAATGAGGAAATTGCATCGCATTGTCTGAGTAGGTGTCA
TTCTATTCTGGGGGGTGGGGTGGGGCAGGACAGCAAGGGGGAGGATTGGGAAGAGAATAGCAGGCATGCT
GGGGAGCGGCCGCAGGAACCCCTAGTGATGGAGTTGGCCACTCCCTCTCTGCGCGCTCGCTCGCTCACTG
AGGCCGGGCGACCAAAGGTCGCCCGACGCCCGGGCTTTGCCCGGGCGGCCTCAGTGAGCGAGCGAGCGCG
CAGCTGCCTGCAGGGGCGCCTGATGCGGTATTTTCTCCTTACGCATCTGTGCGGTATTTCACACCGCATA
[95 nt withheld, positions 5741-5835]
T
[46 nt withheld, positions 5837-5882]
C
[141 nt withheld, positions 5884-6024]
CCTTTGACGTTGGAGTCCACGTTCTTT
[37 nt withheld, positions 6052-6088]
ACTCTATCTCGGGCTATTCTTTTGATTTATAAGGGATTTTGCCGATTTCGGTCTATTGGTTAAAAAATGA
GCTGATTTAACAAAAATTTAACGCGAATTTTAACAAAATATTAACGTTTACAATTTTATGGTGCACTCTC
AGTACAATCTGCTCTGATGCCGCATAGTTAAGCCAGCCCCGACACCCGCCAACACCCGCTGACGCGCCCT
GACGGGCTTGTCTGCTCCCGGCATCCGCTTACAGACAAGCTGTGACCGTCTCCGGGAGCTGCATGTGTCA
GAGGTTTTCACCGTCATCACCGAAACGCGCGAGACGAAAGGGCCTCGTGATACGCCTATTTTTATAGGTT
AATGTCATGATAATAATGGTTTCTTAGACGTCAGGTGGCACTTTTCGGGGAAATGTGCGCGGAACCCCTA
TTTGTTTATTTTTCTAAATACATTCAAATATGTATCCGCTCATGAGACAATAACCCTGATAAATGCTTCA
ATAATATTGAAAAAGGAAGAGTATGAGTATTCAACATTTCCGTGTCGCCCTTATTCCCTTTTTTGCGGCA
TTTTGCCTTCCTGTTTTTGCTCACCCAGAAACGCTGGTGAAAGTAAAAGATGCTGAAGATCAGTTGGGTG
CACGAGTGGGTTACATCGAACTGGATCTCAACAGCGGTAAGATCCTTGAGAGTTTTCGCCCCGAAGAACG
TTTTCCAATGATGAGCACTTTTAAAGTTCTGCTATGTGGCGCGGTATTATCCCGTATTGACGCCGGGCAA
GAGCAACTCGGTCGCCGCATACACTATTCTCAGAATGACTTGGTTGAGTACTCACCAGTCACAGAAAAGC
ATCTTACGGATGGCATGACAGTAAGAGAATTATGCAGTGCTGCCATAACCATGAGTGATAACACTGCGGC
CAACTTACTTCTGACAACGATCGGAGGACCGAAGGAGCTAACCGCTTTTTTGCACAACATGGGGGATCAT
GTAACTCGCCTTGATCGTTGGGAACCGGAGCTGAATGAAGCCATACCAAACGACGAGCGTGACACCACGA
TGCCTGTAGCAATGGCAACAACGTTGCGCAAACTATTAACTGGCGAACTACTTACTCTAGCTTCCCGGCA
ACAATTAATAGACTGGATGGAGGCGGATAAAGTTGCAGGACCACTTCTGCGCTCGGCCCTTCCGGCTGGC
TGGTTTATTGCTGATAAATCTGGAGCCGGTGAGCGTGGAAGCCGCGGTATCATTGCAGCACTGGGGCCAG
ATGGTAAGCCCTCCCGTATCGTAGTTATCTACACGACGGGGAGTCAGGCAACTATGGATGAACGAAATAG
ACAGATCGCTGAGATAGGTGCCTCACTGATTAAGCATTGGTAACTGTCAGACCAAGTTTACTCATATATA
CTTTAGATTGATTTAAAACTTCATTTTTAATTTAAAAGGATCTAGGTGAAGATCCTTTTTGATAATCTCA
TGACCAAAATCCCTTAACGTGAGTTTTCGTTCCACTGAGCGTCAGACCCCGTAGAAAAGATCAAAGGATC
TTCTTGAGATCCTTTTTTTCTGCGCGTAATCTGCTGCTTGCAAACAAAAAAACCACCGCTACCAGCGGTG
GTTTGTTTGCCGGATCAAGAGCTACCAACTCTTTTTCCGAAGGTAACTGGCTTCAGCAGAGCGCAGATAC
CAAATACTGTTCTTCTAGTGTAGCCGTAGTTAGGCCACCACTTCAAGAACTCTGTAGCACCGCCTACATA
CCTCGCTCTGCTAATCCTGTTACCAGTGGCTGCTGCCAGTGGCGATAAGTCGTGTCTTACCGGGTTGGAC
TCAAGACGATAGTTACCGGATAAGGCGCAGCGGTCGGGCTGAACGGGGGGTTCGTGCACACAGCCCAGCT
TGGAGCGAACGACCTACACCGAACTGAGATACCTACAGCGTGAGCTATGAGAAAGCGCCACGCTTCCCGA
AGGGAGAAAGGCGGACAGGTATCCGGTAAGCGGCAGGGTCGGAACAGGAGAGCGCACGAGGGAGCTTCCA
GGGGGAAACGCCTGGTATCTTTATAGTCCTGTCGGGTTTCGCCACCTCTGACTTGAGCGTCGATTTTTGT
GATGCTCGTCAGGGGGGCGGAGCCTATGGAAAAACGCCAGCAACGCGGCCTTTTTACGGTTCCTGGCCTT
TTGCTGGCCTTTTGCTCACATGTGAGGGCCTATTTCCCATGATTCCTTCATATTTGCATATACGATACAA
GGCTGTTAGAGAGATAATTGGAATTAATTTGACTGTAAACACAAAGATATTAGTACAAAATACGTGACGT
AGAAAGTAATAATTTCTTGGGTAGTTTGCAGTTTTAAAATTATGTTTTAAAATGGACTATCATATGCTTA
CCGTAACTTGAAAGTATTTCGATTTCTTGGCTTTATATATCTTGTGGAAAGGACGAAACACCGTTAAAAC
CTCTGCACCCTGAGTTTTAGAGCTAGAAATAGCAAGTTAAAATAAGGCTAGTCCGTTATCAACTTGAAAA
AGTGGCACCGAGTCGGTGCTTTTTTGTTTTAGAGCTAGAAATAGCAAGTTAAAATAAGGCTAGTCCGTTT
TTAGCGCGTGCGCCAATTCTGCAGACAAATGGCTCTAGAGGTACCCGTTACATAACTTACGGTAAATGGC
CCGCCTGGCTGACCGCCCAACGACCCCCGCCCATTGACGTCAATAGTAACGCCAATAGGGACTTTCCATT
GACGTCAATGGGTGGAGTATTTACGGTAAACTGCCCACTTGGCAGTACATCAAGTGTATCATATGCCAAG
TACGCCCCCTATTGACGTCAATGACGGTAAATGGCCCGCCTGGCATTGTGCCCAGTACATGACCTTATGG
GACTTTCCTACTTGGCAGTACATCTACGTATTAGTCATCGCTATTACCATGGTCGAGGTGAGCCCCACGT
TCTGCTTCACTCTCCCCATCTCCCCCCCCTCCCCACCCCCAATTTTGTATTTATTTATTTTTTAATTATT
TTGTGCAGCGATGGGGGCGGGGGGGGGG
Features (pLannotate 1.2.2; 20 found; start..end, strand, type, name):
    112..339     +  intron         hybrid intron: hybrid between chicken β-actin (CBA) and minute virus of mice (MMV) introns (Gray et al., 2011)
    477..2192    +  CDS            Cas9(N): N-terminal portion of Streptococcus pyogenes Cas9 (Zetsche et al., 2015)
   2079..4577    +  CDS            Cas9(C): C-terminal portion of Streptococcus pyogenes Cas9 (Zetsche et al., 2015)
   4578..4625    +  CDS            nucleoplasmin NLS: bipartite nuclear localization signal from nucleoplasmin
   4695..5294    +  CDS            PuroR (fragment): puromycin N-acetyltransferase; pac from Streptomyces; confers resistance to puromycin
   5328..5439    +  polyA_signal   bGH poly(A) signal: bovine growth hormone polyadenylation signal
   5544..5684    +  repeat_region  AAV2 ITR: inverted terminal repeat of adeno-associated virus serotype 2 inverted
   5689..5740    -  misc_feature   bom (fragment): basis of mobility region from pBR322
   5759..6214    +  rep_origin     f1 ori (sequence partly withheld): f1 bacteriophage origin of replication; arrow indicates direction of (+) strand synthesis
   6215..6264    -  misc_feature   bom (fragment): basis of mobility region from pBR322
   6366..6401    -  CDS            rop (fragment): Rop protein, which maintains plasmids at low copy number; rop
   6496..6600    +  promoter       AmpR promoter: bla
   6601..7461    +  CDS            AmpR: β-lactamase; bla; confers resistance to ampicillin, carbenicillin, and related antibiotics
   7632..8220    +  rep_origin     ori: high-copy-number ColE1/pMB1/pBR322/pUC origin of replication
   8282..8522    +  promoter       U6 promoter: RNA polymerase III promoter for human U6 snRNA
   8552..8627    +  misc_RNA       gRNA scaffold: guide RNA scaffold for the Streptococcus pyogenes CRISPR/Cas9 system
   8634..8677    +  misc_RNA       gRNA scaffold (fragment): guide RNA scaffold for the Streptococcus pyogenes CRISPR/Cas9 system
   8724..9009    +  enhancer       CMV enhancer: human cytomegalovirus immediate early enhancer; contains an 18-bp deletion relative to the standard CMV enhancer
   9011..9126    +  promoter       chicken β-actin promoter (fragment): contains a 21-bp deletion relative to the standard chicken β-actin promoter
   9112..111     +  promoter       chicken β-actin promoter (fragment) (across the origin): contains a 21-bp deletion relative to the standard chicken β-actin promoter
