[The description below was written by a language model from this plasmid's Addgene catalogue record and pLannotate feature annotations shown in this document.]
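Description:
HEY2.1.1-gDNA is a mammalian CRISPR/Cas9 expression plasmid built on the pX462 backbone, carrying a single guide RNA directed against the human HEY2 locus. It is maintained in E. coli as a high-copy plasmid through a ColE1/pUC-type origin and selected with ampicillin via the bla gene. A filamentous phage origin (annotated as f1 or M13 depending on the sequence record) and a single AAV2 inverted terminal repeat are also present as backbone remnants. One ITR alone would not support AAV packaging.

The payload consists of two expression units. A human U6 RNA polymerase III promoter drives the guide, which was inserted as a 20-nt spacer between two BbsI sites (both destroyed in cloning) directly upstream of the Streptococcus pyogenes gRNA scaffold. A hybrid CMV enhancer/chicken β-actin promoter with a chimeric intron drives S. pyogenes Cas9 fused to a nucleoplasmin nuclear localization signal. This is followed by a puromycin N-acetyltransferase coding sequence and a bGH polyadenylation signal, allowing puromycin enrichment of transfected cells. The depositor sequence annotation identifies the D10A mutation in the N-terminal portion of Cas9 with a wild-type C-terminal portion. This corresponds to a nickase and fits the insert name "HEY2-Nickase1", which suggests use alongside a second, paired guide for double nicking.

The stated purpose is generating GFP fusion proteins, presumably by targeted knock-in at HEY2. No GFP or donor template is annotated in this plasmid, so that would have to be supplied separately. The two sequence records differ slightly in length (9,126 versus 9,176 nt) and in annotation, but they describe the same overall architecture.
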