Addgene plasmid #175873: HEY2.1.1-gDNA
Purpose: CRISPR/Cas9 plasmid to create GFP fusion proteins
Depositing lab: Barbara Stranger & Kevin White. Depositing organization: University of Chicago.
Backbone
  Vector backbone: pX462
  Backbone manufacturer: addgene ID: 62987
  Vector type: CRISPR
Growth in bacteria
  Bacterial resistance: Ampicillin, 100 μg/mL
  Growth temperature: 37°C
  Growth strain: DH5alpha
  Copy number: High Copy
Gene/Insert
  Gene/Insert name: HEY2-Nickase1
  gRNA/shRNA sequence: TTAAAACCTCTGCACCCTGA(AGG)
  Species: H. sapiens (human)
  Cloning method: Restriction Enzyme; 5′ cloning site BbsI (destroyed during cloning); 3′ cloning site BbsI (destroyed during cloning)
Terms and licenses: Academic/Nonprofit Terms; Industry Terms: Not Available to Industry
Depositor comments: gRNA sequence also includes uncloned PAM
How to cite: HEY2.1.1-gDNA was a gift from Barbara Stranger & Kevin White (Addgene plasmid # 175873 ; http://n2t.net/addgene:175873 ; RRID:Addgene_175873)
